Addgene plasmid #129678: pYPQ291-E827A
Purpose: Gateway entry clone for CRISPR-Cas12b systems
Depositing lab: Yiping Qi. Depositing organization: University of Maryland, College Park. Publication: CRISPR-Cas12b enables efficient plant genome engineering. Ming M, Ren Q, Pan C, He Y, Zhang Y, Liu S, Zhong Z, Wang J, Malzahn AA, Wu J, Zheng X, Zhang Y, Qi Y. Nat Plants. 2020 Mar;6(3):202-208. doi: 10.1038/s41477-020-0614-6. Epub 2020 Mar 9. PubMed 32170285.
Backbone
  Vector backbone: pYPQ167
  Total vector size (bp): 6579
  Vector type: Plant Expression, CRISPR ; Gateway compatible BthCas12b entry clone
Growth in bacteria
  Bacterial resistance: Spectinomycin, 50 μg/mL
  Growth temperature: 37°C
  Growth strain: DH5alpha
  Copy number: High Copy
Gene/Insert
  Gene/Insert name: BthCas12b
  Species: Bacillus thermoamylovorans
  Mutation: E827A; BthCas12b is rice codon optimized
Terms and licenses: Academic/Nonprofit Terms; Industry Terms: Not Available to Industry
How to cite: pYPQ291-E827A was a gift from Yiping Qi (Addgene plasmid # 129678 ; http://n2t.net/addgene:129678 ; RRID:Addgene_129678)
