[The description below was written by a language model from this plasmid's Addgene catalogue record and pLannotate feature annotations shown in this document.]
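Description:
pYPQ291-E827A is a Gateway entry clone built on the pYPQ167 backbone for assembling plant CRISPR-Cas12b expression vectors. It is a 6,579 bp high-copy plasmid that replicates in E. coli from a ColE1/pUC-type origin. Selection is with spectinomycin, through an aadA (SmR) aminoglycoside adenylyltransferase gene. That gene sits downstream of a fragment of the class 1 integron Pc promoter and a short remnant of a gentamicin resistance gene. rrnB T1 and T2 terminators lie upstream of the cloning region, where they would insulate it from read-through transcription. Small lacZα and lacI fragments and a T7 promoter appear to be backbone remnants.

The payload is a rice codon-optimized Cas12b coding sequence from Bacillus thermoamylovorans (BthCas12b) carrying the E827A substitution. The record does not state the functional consequence of this mutation. The annotation software did not label the Cas12b open reading frame itself, but it presumably fills the large unannotated interval between attL1 and the NOS terminator, which supplies the plant polyadenylation signal. The 17 bp "β-globin intron" hit inside this interval is most likely a spurious match. The whole cassette is flanked by attL1 and attR5 sites, an arrangement suited to multisite Gateway LR recombination, in which this module is combined with other entry clones in a destination vector. No promoter is annotated upstream of the nuclease, so the promoter is probably provided by the destination vector, though the record does not say so. The two feature tables, from the depositor and repository sequences, describe the same circular molecule with different start coordinates. The construct serves as a nuclease module for Cas12b-based plant genome engineering.
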