Features (pLannotate 1.2.2; 13 found; start..end, strand, type, name):
     96..119     +  promoter       Pc promoter (fragment): intI1 (promoter lies within the coding sequence); class 1 integron promoter
    295..351     +  CDS            GmR (fragment): gentamycin acetyltransferase; aacC1; confers resistance to gentamycin
    358..1149    +  CDS            SmR: aminoglycoside adenylyltransferase (Murphy, 1985); aadA; confers resistance to spectinomycin and streptomycin
   1242..1830    +  rep_origin     ori: high-copy-number ColE1/pMB1/pBR322/pUC origin of replication
   2013..2105    +  CDS            lacI (fragment): lac repressor; lacI; The lac repressor binds to the lac operator to inhibit transcription in E. coli. This inhibition can be relieved by adding lactose or isopropyl-β-D-thiogalactopyranoside (IPTG).
   2160..2187    -  terminator     rrnB T2 terminator: transcription terminator T2 from the E. coli rrnB gene
   2319..2362    +  terminator     rrnB T1 terminator: Escherichia coli rrnB; transcription terminator T1 from the E. coli rrnB gene
   2409..2445    -  CDS            lacZα (fragment): LacZα fragment of β-galactosidase; lacZ fragment
   2461..2560    +  protein_bind   attL1: mutant version of attL; recombination site for the Gateway® LR reaction LR Clonase™
   3109..3125    -  intron         β-globin intron (fragment): internally truncated intron from human β-globin
   6029..6281    +  terminator     NOS terminator: nopaline synthase terminator and poly(A) signal
   6326..6449    +  protein_bind   attR5: mutant version of attR; recombination site for the Gateway® LR reaction LR Clonase™
   6467..6485    -  promoter       T7 promoter: promoter for bacteriophage T7 RNA polymerase
>Addgene plasmid #129678 | pYPQ291-E827A | depositor full sequence | sequence record 250153 | pYPQ291-E827A sequence 6579 bps
TGGACCAGCCAGGACAGAAATGCCTCGACTTCGCTGCTACCCAAGGTTGCCGGGTGACGCACACCGTGGA
AACGGATGAAGGCACGAACCCAGTGGACATAAGCCTGTTCGGTTCGTAAGCTGTAATGCAAGTAGCGTAT
GCGCTCACGCAACTGGTCCAGAACCTTGACCGAACGCAGCGGTGGTAACGGCGCAGTGGCGGTTTTCATG
GCTTGTTATGACTGTTTTTTTGGGGTACAGTCTATGCCTCGGGCATCCAAGCAGCAAGCGCGTTACGCCG
TGGGTCGATGTTTGATGTTATGGAGCAGCAACGATGTTACGCAGCAGGGCAGTCGCCCTAAAACAAAGTT
AAACATCATGAGGGAAGCGGTGATCGCCGAAGTATCGACTCAACTATCAGAGGTAGTTGGCGTCATCGAG
CGCCATCTCGAACCGACGTTGCTGGCCGTACATTTGTACGGCTCCGCAGTGGATGGCGGCCTGAAGCCAC
ACAGTGATATTGATTTGCTGGTTACGGTGACCGTAAGGCTTGATGAAACAACGCGGCGAGCTTTGATCAA
CGACCTTTTGGAAACTTCGGCTTCCCCTGGAGAGAGCGAGATTCTCCGCGCTGTAGAAGTCACCATTGTT
GTGCACGACGACATCATTCCGTGGCGTTATCCAGCTAAGCGCGAACTGCAATTTGGAGAATGGCAGCGCA
ATGACATTCTTGCAGGTATCTTCGAGCCAGCCACGATCGACATTGATCTGGCTATCTTGCTGACAAAAGC
AAGAGAACATAGCGTTGCCTTGGTAGGTCCAGCGGCGGAGGAACTCTTTGATCCGGTTCCTGAACAGGAT
CTATTTGAGGCGCTAAATGAAACCTTAACGCTATGGAACTCGCCGCCCGACTGGGCTGGCGATGAGCGAA
ATGTAGTGCTTACGTTGTCCCGCATTTGGTACAGCGCAGTAACCGGCAAAATCGCGCCGAAGGATGTCGC
TGCCGACTGGGCAATGGAGCGCCTGCCGGCCCAGTATCAGCCCGTCATACTTGAAGCTAGACAGGCTTAT
CTTGGACAAGAAGAAGATCGCTTGGCCTCGCGCGCAGATCAGTTGGAAGAATTTGTCCACTACGTGAAAG
GCGAGATCACCAAGGTAGTCGGCAAATAACCCTCGAGCCACCCATGACCAAAATCCCTTAACGTGAGTTA
CGCGTCGTTCCACTGAGCGTCAGACCCCGTAGAAAAGATCAAAGGATCTTCTTGAGATCCTTTTTTTCTG
CGCGTAATCTGCTGCTTGCAAACAAAAAAACCACCGCTACCAGCGGTGGTTTGTTTGCCGGATCAAGAGC
TACCAACTCTTTTTCCGAAGGTAACTGGCTTCAGCAGAGCGCAGATACCAAATACTGTCCTTCTAGTGTA
GCCGTAGTTAGGCCACCACTTCAAGAACTCTGTAGCACCGCCTACATACCTCGCTCTGCTAATCCTGTTA
CCAGTGGCTGCTGCCAGTGGCGATAAGTCGTGTCTTACCGGGTTGGACTCAAGACGATAGTTACCGGATA
AGGCGCAGCGGTCGGGCTGAACGGGGGGTTCGTGCACACAGCCCAGCTTGGAGCGAACGACCTACACCGA
ACTGAGATACCTACAGCGTGAGCTATGAGAAAGCGCCACGCTTCCCGAAGGGAGAAAGGCGGACAGGTAT
CCGGTAAGCGGCAGGGTCGGAACAGGAGAGCGCACGAGGGAGCTTCCAGGGGGAAACGCCTGGTATCTTT
ATAGTCCTGTCGGGTTTCGCCACCTCTGACTTGAGCGTCGATTTTTGTGATGCTCGTCAGGGGGGCGGAG
CCTATGGAAAAACGCCAGCAACGCGGCCTTTTTACGGTTCCTGGCCTTTTGCTGGCCTTTTGCTCACATG
TTCTTTCCTGCGTTATCCCCTGATTCTGTGGATAACCGTATTACCGCCTTTGAGTGAGCTGATACCGCTC
GCCGCAGCCGAACGACCGAGCGCAGCGAGTCAGTGAGCGAGGAAGCGGAAGAGCGCCCAATACGCAAACC
GCCTCTCCCCGCGCGTTGGCCGATTCATTAATGCAGCTGGCACGACAGGTTTCCCGACTGGAAAGCGGGC
AGTGAGCGCAACGCAATTAATACGCGTACCGCGAGCCAGGAAGAGTTTGTAGAAACGCAAAAAGGCCATC
CGTCAGGATGGCCTTCTGCTTAGTTTGATGCCTGGCAGTTTATGGCGGGCGTCCTGCCCGCCACCCTCCG
GGCCGTTGCTTCACAACGTTCAAATCCGCTCCCGGCGGATTTGTCCTACTCAGGAGAGCGTTCACCGACA
AACAACAGATAAAACGAAAGGCCCAGTCTTCCGACTGAGCCTTTCGTTTTATTTGATGCCTGGCAGTTCC
CTACTCTCGCGTTAACGCTTGCATGGATGTTTTCCCAGTCACGACGTTGTAAAACGACGGCCAGTCTTAA
GCTCGGGCCCCAAATAATGATTTTATTTTGACTGATAGTGACCTGTTCGTTGCAACAAATTGATGAGCAA
TGCTTTTTTATAATGCCAACTTTGTACAAAAAAGCAGGCTCCGAATTCGCCCTTCACCATGGCTCCTAAG
AAGAAGCGGAAGGTTGGTATTCACGGGGTGCCTGCGGCTGCCACAAGGTCTTTCATACTTAAGATAGAGC
CAAACGAAGAGGTCAAAAAGGGATTGTGGAAAACCCATGAAGTCCTGAACCATGGCATTGCCTACTACAT
GAACATCCTGAAACTTATACGGCAGGAGGCTATTTATGAGCACCACGAGCAGGATCCAAAAAACCCCAAA
AAGGTTTCGAAGGCTGAAATCCAGGCCGAACTGTGGGACTTCGTTCTCAAAATGCAGAAATGTAATTCGT
TCACTCATGAAGTTGACAAAGACGTCGTGTTTAACATTTTGAGGGAGCTTTACGAGGAGTTGGTTCCGAG
CTCCGTCGAAAAGAAGGGTGAAGCAAATCAGCTGTCGAATAAGTTCTTGTACCCTTTGGTGGACCCGAAC
AGCCAATCTGGAAAAGGGACAGCATCATCAGGGCGGAAGCCTCGGTGGTATAACTTGAAGATTGCTGGAG
ACCCTTCGTGGGAAGAGGAAAAGAAAAAGTGGGAGGAAGATAAGAAGAAGGACCCACTTGCCAAAATTCT
CGGCAAACTTGCCGAATATGGATTGATACCGCTGTTCATCCCCTTTACGGATTCTAACGAACCCATCGTT
AAAGAAATCAAGTGGATGGAAAAATCTCGCAATCAGTCCGTCCGGAGGCTGGACAAAGATATGTTTATAC
AAGCTTTGGAACGCTTTCTCTCGTGGGAGTCGTGGAATCTTAAGGTCAAAGAAGAGTATGAAAAGGTCGA
GAAGGAACACAAGACACTGGAGGAGAGGATTAAGGAAGACATTCAAGCATTCAAGTCACTGGAGCAATAC
GAAAAGGAACGGCAGGAGCAATTGCTTCGCGACACGCTCAATACCAATGAATATAGGCTTTCCAAGAGGG
GCCTGAGAGGATGGCGGGAAATAATCCAGAAATGGCTCAAGATGGACGAGAATGAACCTTCAGAAAAATA
TCTCGAGGTTTTTAAAGATTACCAAAGGAAACATCCACGCGAGGCAGGGGATTACAGCGTGTACGAGTTT
CTCTCCAAGAAGGAAAACCATTTTATCTGGCGCAATCATCCCGAATACCCGTACCTCTATGCGACGTTCT
GCGAAATAGACAAAAAGAAAAAAGATGCTAAGCAACAAGCGACTTTCACACTTGCAGATCCCATAAATCA
CCCATTGTGGGTGCGGTTTGAAGAAAGGTCGGGCTCTAACCTCAATAAGTACAGAATTTTGACGGAGCAG
TTGCACACAGAAAAGCTGAAGAAGAAGTTGACGGTTCAGCTGGATCGCCTTATCTACCCAACCGAGTCTG
GTGGCTGGGAAGAGAAGGGGAAAGTCGACATAGTGTTGCTGCCATCTAGGCAGTTCTATAACCAGATTTT
TCTCGATATAGAAGAAAAGGGTAAACATGCATTTACGTATAAAGACGAGTCCATAAAGTTTCCACTGAAA
GGAACACTTGGCGGCGCAAGGGTGCAGTTTGATCGGGACCACCTTCGCAGGTACCCCCACAAGGTTGAAA
GTGGAAACGTTGGACGGATCTATTTTAATATGACCGTCAACATAGAACCCACAGAATCCCCTGTTTCCAA
ATCCCTGAAAATACACCGGGACGATTTTCCTAAATTTGTGAACTTTAAACCGAAGGAGTTGACCGAGTGG
ATAAAGGACAGTAAAGGGAAAAAGCTGAAGTCCGGTATCGAAAGCCTGGAGATTGGGCTCAGAGTTATGT
CGATAGATCTGGGTCAAAGGCAGGCAGCAGCCGCCTCTATATTTGAGGTCGTGGACCAGAAGCCCGACAT
TGAAGGTAAACTGTTCTTTCCGATTAAGGGGACGGAACTCTACGCAGTCCATCGCGCCTCCTTCAATATA
AAGCTGCCGGGCGAAACACTGGTTAAATCACGCGAGGTTTTGCGCAAAGCGCGGGAAGACAACCTGAAAC
TCATGAATCAAAAGCTCAATTTCCTGCGCAATGTGTTGCACTTCCAGCAGTTTGAGGATATTACCGAAAG
AGAGAAAAGGGTTACAAAATGGATATCCCGGCAAGAAAACTCTGATGTTCCGCTGGTTTACCAGGATGAG
CTTATACAGATTAGGGAACTTATGTATAAACCTTACAAAGATTGGGTTGCATTCCTCAAGCAGCTGCATA
AGAGACTTGAAGTCGAGATCGGCAAAGAAGTCAAACACTGGCGCAAGAGCCTGAGCGATGGTCGGAAAGG
GTTGTACGGAATCAGTTTGAAAAATATCGACGAAATAGATAGAACCAGGAAATTTTTGTTGCGCTGGTCA
CTGAGACCAACGGAACCGGGAGAAGTCAGAAGGTTGGAGCCAGGCCAGAGATTTGCAATTGACCAGCTGA
ACCATCTGAATGCACTGAAAGAGGACAGATTGAAGAAGATGGCGAATACGATTATTATGCATGCTTTGGG
TTATTGTTACGACGTTAGGAAGAAGAAATGGCAGGCCAAGAACCCTGCGTGCCAAATCATCCTGTTCGCC
GATCTGAGTAACTACAATCCGTATGAAGAAAGGAGTCGCTTCGAGAACAGTAAACTGATGAAATGGTCCC
GGCGCGAGATACCACGCCAAGTTGCGCTTCAAGGGGAAATATACGGGCTTCAAGTTGGGGAAGTTGGAGC
GCAGTTTTCTAGCCGGTTCCACGCCAAGACAGGGTCCCCGGGTATAAGGTGCAGTGTGGTGACGAAAGAA
AAGTTGCAGGATAATAGATTCTTTAAAAATCTTCAACGGGAAGGGCGCCTGACGCTTGACAAGATTGCAG
TGTTGAAAGAGGGGGATTTGTACCCCGATAAAGGCGGGGAGAAGTTCATTTCTTTGTCGAAGGACCGCAA
GTTGGTTACGACGCATGCAGACATTAACGCAGCACAAAATCTGCAAAAAAGATTCTGGACTCGGACGCAT
GGTTTTTACAAGGTTTACTGTAAAGCATATCAAGTCGATGGTCAGACGGTTTACATTCCCGAATCTAAAG
ATCAGAAACAGAAAATCATTGAGGAGTTCGGTGAAGGTTACTTTATACTCAAGGACGGTGTTTACGAATG
GGGTAATGCTGGTAAACTGAAAATTAAGAAGGGGTCCTCCAAGCAATCATCTTCTGAGCTCGTCGACAGC
GACATCCTTAAGGATAGCTTCGATCTTGCCTCTGAGCTCAAGGGAGAAAAGTTGATGCTGTATCGCGATC
CTAGTGGAAATGTCTTTCCCTCAGATAAATGGATGGCAGCAGGTGTGTTCTTCGGGAAATTGGAACGCAT
ACTGATATCAAAACTGACCAATCAATACTCTATATCTACTATTGAAGACGATTCAAGTAAGCAATCGATG
AAGCGTCCTGCTGCCACCAAAAAGGCCGGACAGGCTAAGAAAAAGAAGTGAGACGACTAGTGGCGGCCGC
CGACGTCCGATCGTTCAAACATTTGGCAATAAAGTTTCTTAAGATTGAATCCTGTTGCCGGTCTTGCGAT
GATTATCATATAATTTCTGTTGAATTACGTTAAGCATGTAATAATTAACATGTAATGCATGACGTTATTT
ATGAGATGGGTTTTTATGATTAGAGTCCCGCAATTATACATTTAATACGCGATAGAAAACAAAATATAGC
GCGCAAACTAGGATAAATTATCGCGCGCGGTGTCATCTATGTTACTAGATCGGGAATTGATCCCCCCTCG
ACAGCTTCCGGAAAGGGCGAATTCGCAACTTTGTATACAAAAGTTGAACGAGAAACGTAAAATGATATAA
ATATCAATATATTAAATTAGATTTTGCATAAAAAACAGACTACATAATACTGTAAAACACAACATATCCA
GTCACTATGCCATCCAGCTGATATCCCCTATAGTGAGTCGTATTACATGGTCATAGCTGTTTCCTGGCAG
CTCTGGCCCGTGTCTCAAAATCTCTGATGTTACATTGCACAAGATAAAAATATATCATCATGCCTCCTC
