Features (pLannotate 1.2.2; 13 found; start..end, strand, type, name):
     44..80      -  CDS            lacZα (fragment): LacZα fragment of β-galactosidase; lacZ fragment
     96..195     +  protein_bind   attL1: mutant version of attL; recombination site for the Gateway® LR reaction LR Clonase™
    744..760     -  intron         β-globin intron (fragment): internally truncated intron from human β-globin
   3664..3916    +  terminator     NOS terminator: nopaline synthase terminator and poly(A) signal
   3961..4084    +  protein_bind   attR5: mutant version of attR; recombination site for the Gateway® LR reaction LR Clonase™
   4102..4120    -  promoter       T7 promoter: promoter for bacteriophage T7 RNA polymerase
   4310..4333    +  promoter       Pc promoter (fragment): intI1 (promoter lies within the coding sequence); class 1 integron promoter
   4509..4565    +  CDS            GmR (fragment): gentamycin acetyltransferase; aacC1; confers resistance to gentamycin
   4572..5363    +  CDS            SmR: aminoglycoside adenylyltransferase (Murphy, 1985); aadA; confers resistance to spectinomycin and streptomycin
   5456..6044    +  rep_origin     ori: high-copy-number ColE1/pMB1/pBR322/pUC origin of replication
   6227..6319    +  CDS            lacI (fragment): lac repressor; lacI; The lac repressor binds to the lac operator to inhibit transcription in E. coli. This inhibition can be relieved by adding lactose or isopropyl-β-D-thiogalactopyranoside (IPTG).
   6374..6401    -  terminator     rrnB T2 terminator: transcription terminator T2 from the E. coli rrnB gene
   6533..6576    +  terminator     rrnB T1 terminator: Escherichia coli rrnB; transcription terminator T1 from the E. coli rrnB gene
>Addgene plasmid #129678 | pYPQ291-E827A | addgene full sequence | sequence record 255116 | Addgene NGS Result
ATGCCTGGCAGTTCCCTACTCTCGCGTTAACGCTTGCATGGATGTTTTCCCAGTCACGACGTTGTAAAAC
GACGGCCAGTCTTAAGCTCGGGCCCCAAATAATGATTTTATTTTGACTGATAGTGACCTGTTCGTTGCAA
CAAATTGATGAGCAATGCTTTTTTATAATGCCAACTTTGTACAAAAAAGCAGGCTCCGAATTCGCCCTTC
ACCATGGCTCCTAAGAAGAAGCGGAAGGTTGGTATTCACGGGGTGCCTGCGGCTGCCACAAGGTCTTTCA
TACTTAAGATAGAGCCAAACGAAGAGGTCAAAAAGGGATTGTGGAAAACCCATGAAGTCCTGAACCATGG
CATTGCCTACTACATGAACATCCTGAAACTTATACGGCAGGAGGCTATTTATGAGCACCACGAGCAGGAT
CCAAAAAACCCCAAAAAGGTTTCGAAGGCTGAAATCCAGGCCGAACTGTGGGACTTCGTTCTCAAAATGC
AGAAATGTAATTCGTTCACTCATGAAGTTGACAAAGACGTCGTGTTTAACATTTTGAGGGAGCTTTACGA
GGAGTTGGTTCCGAGCTCCGTCGAAAAGAAGGGTGAAGCAAATCAGCTGTCGAATAAGTTCTTGTACCCT
TTGGTGGACCCGAACAGCCAATCTGGAAAAGGGACAGCATCATCAGGGCGGAAGCCTCGGTGGTATAACT
TGAAGATTGCTGGAGACCCTTCGTGGGAAGAGGAAAAGAAAAAGTGGGAGGAAGATAAGAAGAAGGACCC
ACTTGCCAAAATTCTCGGCAAACTTGCCGAATATGGATTGATACCGCTGTTCATCCCCTTTACGGATTCT
AACGAACCCATCGTTAAAGAAATCAAGTGGATGGAAAAATCTCGCAATCAGTCCGTCCGGAGGCTGGACA
AAGATATGTTTATACAAGCTTTGGAACGCTTTCTCTCGTGGGAGTCGTGGAATCTTAAGGTCAAAGAAGA
GTATGAAAAGGTCGAGAAGGAACACAAGACACTGGAGGAGAGGATTAAGGAAGACATTCAAGCATTCAAG
TCACTGGAGCAATACGAAAAGGAACGGCAGGAGCAATTGCTTCGCGACACGCTCAATACCAATGAATATA
GGCTTTCCAAGAGGGGCCTGAGAGGATGGCGGGAAATAATCCAGAAATGGCTCAAGATGGACGAGAATGA
ACCTTCAGAAAAATATCTCGAGGTTTTTAAAGATTACCAAAGGAAACATCCACGCGAGGCAGGGGATTAC
AGCGTGTACGAGTTTCTCTCCAAGAAGGAAAACCATTTTATCTGGCGCAATCATCCCGAATACCCGTACC
TCTATGCGACGTTCTGCGAAATAGACAAAAAGAAAAAAGATGCTAAGCAACAAGCGACTTTCACACTTGC
AGATCCCATAAATCACCCATTGTGGGTGCGGTTTGAAGAAAGGTCGGGCTCTAACCTCAATAAGTACAGA
ATTTTGACGGAGCAGTTGCACACAGAAAAGCTGAAGAAGAAGTTGACGGTTCAGCTGGATCGCCTTATCT
ACCCAACCGAGTCTGGTGGCTGGGAAGAGAAGGGGAAAGTCGACATAGTGTTGCTGCCATCTAGGCAGTT
CTATAACCAGATTTTTCTCGATATAGAAGAAAAGGGTAAACATGCATTTACGTATAAAGACGAGTCCATA
AAGTTTCCACTGAAAGGAACACTTGGCGGCGCAAGGGTGCAGTTTGATCGGGACCACCTTCGCAGGTACC
CCCACAAGGTTGAAAGTGGAAACGTTGGACGGATCTATTTTAATATGACCGTCAACATAGAACCCACAGA
ATCCCCTGTTTCCAAATCCCTGAAAATACACCGGGACGATTTTCCTAAATTTGTGAACTTTAAACCGAAG
GAGTTGACCGAGTGGATAAAGGACAGTAAAGGGAAAAAGCTGAAGTCCGGTATCGAAAGCCTGGAGATTG
GGCTCAGAGTTATGTCGATAGATCTGGGTCAAAGGCAGGCAGCAGCCGCCTCTATATTTGAGGTCGTGGA
CCAGAAGCCCGACATTGAAGGTAAACTGTTCTTTCCGATTAAGGGGACGGAACTCTACGCAGTCCATCGC
GCCTCCTTCAATATAAAGCTGCCGGGCGAAACACTGGTTAAATCACGCGAGGTTTTGCGCAAAGCGCGGG
AAGACAACCTGAAACTCATGAATCAAAAGCTCAATTTCCTGCGCAATGTGTTGCACTTCCAGCAGTTTGA
GGATATTACCGAAAGAGAGAAAAGGGTTACAAAATGGATATCCCGGCAAGAAAACTCTGATGTTCCGCTG
GTTTACCAGGATGAGCTTATACAGATTAGGGAACTTATGTATAAACCTTACAAAGATTGGGTTGCATTCC
TCAAGCAGCTGCATAAGAGACTTGAAGTCGAGATCGGCAAAGAAGTCAAACACTGGCGCAAGAGCCTGAG
CGATGGTCGGAAAGGGTTGTACGGAATCAGTTTGAAAAATATCGACGAAATAGATAGAACCAGGAAATTT
TTGTTGCGCTGGTCACTGAGACCAACGGAACCGGGAGAAGTCAGAAGGTTGGAGCCAGGCCAGAGATTTG
CAATTGACCAGCTGAACCATCTGAATGCACTGAAAGAGGACAGATTGAAGAAGATGGCGAATACGATTAT
TATGCATGCTTTGGGTTATTGTTACGACGTTAGGAAGAAGAAATGGCAGGCCAAGAACCCTGCGTGCCAA
ATCATCCTGTTCGCCGATCTGAGTAACTACAATCCGTATGAAGAAAGGAGTCGCTTCGAGAACAGTAAAC
TGATGAAATGGTCCCGGCGCGAGATACCACGCCAAGTTGCGCTTCAAGGGGAAATATACGGGCTTCAAGT
TGGGGAAGTTGGAGCGCAGTTTTCTAGCCGGTTCCACGCCAAGACAGGGTCCCCGGGTATAAGGTGCAGT
GTGGTGACGAAAGAAAAGTTGCAGGATAATAGATTCTTTAAAAATCTTCAACGGGAAGGGCGCCTGACGC
TTGACAAGATTGCAGTGTTGAAAGAGGGGGATTTGTACCCCGATAAAGGCGGGGAGAAGTTCATTTCTTT
GTCGAAGGACCGCAAGTTGGTTACGACGCATGCAGACATTAACGCAGCACAAAATCTGCAAAAAAGATTC
TGGACTCGGACGCATGGTTTTTACAAGGTTTACTGTAAAGCATATCAAGTCGATGGTCAGACGGTTTACA
TTCCCGAATCTAAAGATCAGAAACAGAAAATCATTGAGGAGTTCGGTGAAGGTTACTTTATACTCAAGGA
CGGTGTTTACGAATGGGGTAATGCTGGTAAACTGAAAATTAAGAAGGGGTCCTCCAAGCAATCATCTTCT
GAGCTCGTCGACAGCGACATCCTTAAGGATAGCTTCGATCTTGCCTCTGAGCTCAAGGGAGAAAAGTTGA
TGCTGTATCGCGATCCTAGTGGAAATGTCTTTCCCTCAGATAAATGGATGGCAGCAGGTGTGTTCTTCGG
GAAATTGGAACGCATACTGATATCAAAACTGACCAATCAATACTCTATATCTACTATTGAAGACGATTCA
AGTAAGCAATCGATGAAGCGTCCTGCTGCCACCAAAAAGGCCGGACAGGCTAAGAAAAAGAAGTGAGACG
ACTAGTGGCGGCCGCCGACGTCCGATCGTTCAAACATTTGGCAATAAAGTTTCTTAAGATTGAATCCTGT
TGCCGGTCTTGCGATGATTATCATATAATTTCTGTTGAATTACGTTAAGCATGTAATAATTAACATGTAA
TGCATGACGTTATTTATGAGATGGGTTTTTATGATTAGAGTCCCGCAATTATACATTTAATACGCGATAG
AAAACAAAATATAGCGCGCAAACTAGGATAAATTATCGCGCGCGGTGTCATCTATGTTACTAGATCGGGA
ATTGATCCCCCCTCGACAGCTTCCGGAAAGGGCGAATTCGCAACTTTGTATACAAAAGTTGAACGAGAAA
CGTAAAATGATATAAATATCAATATATTAAATTAGATTTTGCATAAAAAACAGACTACATAATACTGTAA
AACACAACATATCCAGTCACTATGCCATCCAGCTGATATCCCCTATAGTGAGTCGTATTACATGGTCATA
GCTGTTTCCTGGCAGCTCTGGCCCGTGTCTCAAAATCTCTGATGTTACATTGCACAAGATAAAAATATAT
CATCATGCCTCCTCTGGACCAGCCAGGACAGAAATGCCTCGACTTCGCTGCTACCCAAGGTTGCCGGGTG
ACGCACACCGTGGAAACGGATGAAGGCACGAACCCAGTGGACATAAGCCTGTTCGGTTCGTAAGCTGTAA
TGCAAGTAGCGTATGCGCTCACGCAACTGGTCCAGAACCTTGACCGAACGCAGCGGTGGTAACGGCGCAG
TGGCGGTTTTCATGGCTTGTTATGACTGTTTTTTTGGGGTACAGTCTATGCCTCGGGCATCCAAGCAGCA
AGCGCGTTACGCCGTGGGTCGATGTTTGATGTTATGGAGCAGCAACGATGTTACGCAGCAGGGCAGTCGC
CCTAAAACAAAGTTAAACATTATGAGGGAAGCGGTGATCGCCGAAGTATCGACTCAACTATCAGAGGTAG
TTGGCGTCATCGAGCGCCATCTCGAACCGACGTTGCTGGCCGTACATTTGTACGGCTCCGCAGTGGATGG
CGGCCTGAAGCCACACAGTGATATTGATTTGCTGGTTACGGTGACCGTAAGGCTTGATGAAACAACGCGG
CGAGCTTTGATCAACGACCTTTTGGAAACTTCGGCTTCCCCTGGAGAGAGCGAGATTCTCCGCGCTGTAG
AAGTCACCATTGTTGTGCACGACGACATCATTCCGTGGCGTTATCCAGCTAAGCGCGAACTGCAATTTGG
AGAATGGCAGCGCAATGACATTCTTGCAGGTATCTTCGAGCCAGCCACGATCGACATTGATCTGGCTATC
TTGCTGACAAAAGCAAGAGAACATAGCGTTGCCTTGGTAGGTCCAGCGGCGGAGGAACTCTTTGATCCGG
TTCCTGAACAGGATCTATTTGAGGCGCTAAATGAAACCTTAACGCTATGGAACTCGCCGCCCGACTGGGC
TGGCGATGAGCGAAATGTAGTGCTTACGTTGTCCCGCATTTGGTACAGCGCAGTAACCGGCAAAATCGCG
CCGAAGGATGTCGCTGCCGACTGGGCAATGGAGCGCCTGCCGGCCCAGTATCAGCCCGTCATACTTGAAG
CTAGACAGGCTTATCTTGGACAAGAAGAAGATCGCTTGGCCTCGCGCGCAGATCAGTTGGAAGAATTTGT
CCACTACGTGAAAGGCGAGATCACCAAGGTAGTCGGCAAATAACCCTCGAGCCACCCATGACCAAAATCC
CTTAACGTGAGTTACGCGTCGTTCCACTGAGCGTCAGACCCCGTAGAAAAGATCAAAGGATCTTCTTGAG
ATCCTTTTTTTCTGCGCGTAATCTGCTGCTTGCAAACAAAAAAACCACCGCTACCAGCGGTGGTTTGTTT
GCCGGATCAAGAGCTACCAACTCTTTTTCCGAAGGTAACTGGCTTCAGCAGAGCGCAGATACCAAATACT
GTTCTTCTAGTGTAGCCGTAGTTAGGCCACCACTTCAAGAACTCTGTAGCACCGCCTACATACCTCGCTC
TGCTAATCCTGTTACCAGTGGCTGCTGCCAGTGGCGATAAGTCGTGTCTTACCGGGTTGGACTCAAGACG
ATAGTTACCGGATAAGGCGCAGCGGTCGGGCTGAACGGGGGGTTCGTGCACACAGCCCAGCTTGGAGCGA
ACGACCTACACCGAACTGAGATACCTACAGCGTGAGCTATGAGAAAGCGCCACGCTTCCCGAAGGGAGAA
AGGCGGACAGGTATCCGGTAAGCGGCAGGGTCGGAACAGGAGAGCGCACGAGGGAGCTTCCAGGGGGAAA
CGCCTGGTATCTTTATAGTCCTGTCGGGTTTCGCCACCTCTGACTTGAGCGTCGATTTTTGTGATGCTCG
TCAGGGGGGCGGAGCCTATGGAAAAACGCCAGCAACGCGGCCTTTTTACGGTTCCTGGCCTTTTGCTGGC
CTTTTGCTCACATGTTCTTTCCTGCGTTATCCCCTGATTCTGTGGATAACCGTATTACCGCCTTTGAGTG
AGCTGATACCGCTCGCCGCAGCCGAACGACCGAGCGCAGCGAGTCAGTGAGCGAGGAAGCGGAAGAGCGC
CCAATACGCAAACCGCCTCTCCCCGCGCGTTGGCCGATTCATTAATGCAGCTGGCACGACAGGTTTCCCG
ACTGGAAAGCGGGCAGTGAGCGCAACGCAATTAATACGCGTACCGCGAGCCAGGAAGAGTTTGTAGAAAC
GCAAAAAGGCCATCCGTCAGGATGGCCTTCTGCTTAGTTTGATGCCTGGCAGTTTATGGCGGGCGTCCTG
CCCGCCACCCTCCGGGCCGTTGCTTCACAACGTTCAAATCCGCTCCCGGCGGATTTGTCCTACTCAGGAG
AGCGTTCACCGACAAACAACAGATAAAACGAAAGGCCCAGTCTTCCGACTGAGCCTTTCGTTTTATTTG
